Addgene plasmid #209457: EC70196
Purpose: Cloning protospacers for Cas9 editing
Depositing lab: Wendy Harwood & Cristobal Uauy. Depositing organization: John Innes Centre. Publication: An optimised CRISPR Cas9 and Cas12a mutagenesis toolkit for Barley and Wheat. Lawrenson T, Clarke M, Kirby R, Forner M, Steuernagel B, Brown JKM, Harwood W. Plant Methods. 2024 Aug 13;20(1):123. doi: 10.1186/s13007-024-01234-y. PubMed 39138524.
Backbone
  Vector backbone: Unknown
  Vector type: CRISPR
  Selectable markers: LacZ
Growth in bacteria
  Bacterial resistance: Ampicillin, 100 μg/mL
  Growth temperature: 37°C
  Growth strain: DH5alpha
  Copy number: High Copy
Gene/Insert
  Gene/Insert name: Cas9 sgRNA
  Species: Steptococcus pyogenes
  Promoter: TaU3
  Cloning method: Restriction Enzyme; 5′ cloning site unknown (unknown if destroyed)
Terms and licenses: Academic/Nonprofit Terms; Industry Terms: Not Available to Industry
Depositor comments: GoldeGate level 1 position 2
How to cite: EC70196 was a gift from Wendy Harwood & Cristobal Uauy (Addgene plasmid # 209457 ; http://n2t.net/addgene:209457 ; RRID:Addgene_209457)
