[The description below was written by a language model from this plasmid's Addgene catalogue record and pLannotate feature annotations shown in this document.]
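Description:
EC70196 is a Golden Gate level 1, position 2 acceptor plasmid for cloning protospacers that direct Streptococcus pyogenes Cas9, part of a CRISPR mutagenesis toolkit developed for barley and wheat. The backbone is recorded as unknown, but the 5,475 nt sequence annotation shows the layout typical of binary-type modular cloning vectors. It has a high-copy ColE1/pUC origin and an ampicillin resistance gene with its bla promoter for propagation and selection in E. coli. It also carries an incP oriV with the trfA replication initiator gene, which supports broad-host-range replication. Nopaline-type left and right T-DNA border repeats flank the cargo region.

Between the borders, the annotated cargo consists of a lacZα cassette (CAP binding site, lac promoter and operator, a pUC18/19 polylinker and a lacZα fragment) followed by the S. pyogenes guide RNA scaffold. This fits the listed LacZ marker. The cassette presumably acts as a blue/white screening placeholder that is displaced when a protospacer is inserted upstream of the scaffold, although the record does not name the enzymes or cloning sites used. The catalogue states that the sgRNA is driven by the wheat TaU3 promoter, a Pol III promoter suited to small RNA expression in cereals. The automated annotation did not detect this element, but an unannotated stretch between the left border and the lac region could hold it. Short fragments called as TetR, lacI, bom and attB2 are probably backbone remnants or partial matches rather than functional parts.

The position 2 designation implies that the finished guide unit is combined with other level 1 modules, such as selection and Cas9 cassettes, into a higher-level construct for plant transformation.
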