Features (pLannotate 1.2.2; 17 found; start..end, strand, type, name):
     25..49      +  misc_feature   RB T-DNA repeat: right border repeat from nopaline C58 T-DNA
    161..181     -  CDS            TetR (fragment): tetracycline resistance regulatory protein; tetR
    208..1353    -  CDS            trfA: TRFA_ECOLX - Experimental evidence at protein level: Swiss-Prot protein existence level 1. Also involved in plasmid copy number control, promoting intermolecular coupling of protein bound iterons at oriV, which inhibits replication initiation. From Escherichia coli.
   1689..2277    -  rep_origin     ori: high-copy-number ColE1/pMB1/pBR322/pUC origin of replication
   2448..3308    -  CDS            AmpR: β-lactamase; bla; confers resistance to ampicillin, carbenicillin, and related antibiotics
   3309..3413    -  promoter       AmpR promoter: bla
   3500..4131    -  rep_origin     oriV: incP origin of replication
   4223..4247    +  misc_feature   LB T-DNA repeat: left border repeat from nopaline C58 T-DNA
   4750..4792    +  CDS            lacI (fragment): lac repressor; lacI; The lac repressor binds to the lac operator to inhibit transcription in E. coli. This inhibition can be relieved by adding lactose or isopropyl-β-D-thiogalactopyranoside (IPTG).
   4805..4826    +  protein_bind   CAP binding site: CAP binding activates transcription in the presence of cAMP. E. coli catabolite activator protein
   4841..4871    +  promoter       lac promoter: promoter for the E. coli lac operon
   4879..4895    +  protein_bind   lac operator: The lac repressor binds to the lac operator to inhibit transcription in E. coli. This inhibition can be relieved by adding lactose or isopropyl-β-D-thiogalactopyranoside (IPTG). lac repressor encoded by lacI
   4932..4988    -  misc_feature   MCS: pUC18/19 multiple cloning site
   4985..5142    +  CDS            lacZα (fragment): LacZα fragment of β-galactosidase; lacZ fragment
   5148..5247    -  misc_feature   bom (fragment): basis of mobility region from pBR322
   5335..5410    +  misc_RNA       gRNA scaffold: guide RNA scaffold for the Streptococcus pyogenes CRISPR/Cas9 system
   5422..5443    -  protein_bind   attB2 (fragment): mutant version of attB; recombination site for the Gateway® BP reaction BP Clonase™
>Addgene plasmid #209457 | EC70196 | addgene full sequence | sequence record 413854 | Addgene NGS Result
GAAGTGGTTTAAACTATCAGTGTTTGACAGGATATATTGGCGGGTAAACCTAAGAGAAAAGAGCGTTTAT
TAGAATAATCGGATATTTAAAAGGGCGTGAAAAGGTTTATCCGTTCGTCCATTTGTATGTGCATGCCAAC
CACAGGGTTCCCCAGATCAGGCGCTGGCTGCTGAACCCCCAGCCGGAACTGACCCCACAAGGCCCTAGCG
TTTGCAATGCACCAGGTCATCATTGACCCAGGCGTGTTCCACCAGGCCGCTGCCTCGCAACTCTTCGCAG
GCTTCGCCGACCTGCTCGCGCCACTTCTTCACGCGGGTGGAATCCGATCCGCACATGAGGCGGAAGGTTT
CCAGCTTGAGCGGGTACGGCTCCCGGTGCGAGCTGAAATAGTCGAACATCCGTCGGGCCGTCGGCGACAG
CTTGCGGTACTTCTCCCATATGAATTTCGTGTAGTGGTCGCCAGCAAACAGCACGACGATTTCCTCGTCG
ATCAGGACCTGGCAACGGGACGTTTTCTTGCCACGGTCCAGGACGCGGAAGCGGTGCAGCAGCGACACCG
ATTCCAGGTGCCCAACGCGGTCGGACGTGAAGCCCATCGCCGTCGCCTGTAGGCGCGACAGGCATTCCTC
GGCCTTCGTGTAATACCGGCCATTGATCGACCAGCCCAGGTCCTGGCAAAGCTCGTAGAACGTGAAGGTG
ATCGGCTCGCCGATAGGGGTGCGCTTCGCGTACTCCAACACCTGCTGCCACACCAGTTCGTCATCGTCGG
CCCGCAGCTCGACGCCGGTGTAGGTGATCTTCACGTCCTTGTTGACGTGGAAAATGACCTTGTTTTGCAG
CGCCTCGCGCGGGATTTTCTTGTTGCGCGTGGTGAACAGGGCAGAGCGGGCCGTGTCGTTTGGCATCGCT
CGCATCGTGTCCGGCCACGGCGCAATATCGAACAAGGAAAGCTGCATTTCCTTGATCTGCTGCTTCGTGT
GTTTCAGCAACGCGGCCTGCTTGGCCTCGCTGACCTGTTTTGCCAGGTCCTCGCCGGCGGTTTTTCGCTT
CTTGGTCGTCATAGTTCCTCGCGTGTCGATGGTCATCGACTTCGCCAAACCTGCCGCCTCCTGTTCAAGA
CGACGCGAACGCTCCACGGCGGCCGATGGCGCGGGCAGGGCAGGGGGAGCCAGTTGCACGCTGTCGCGCT
CGATCTTGGCCGTAGCTTGCTGGACCATCGAGCCGACGGACTGGAAGGTTTCGCGGGGCGCACGCATGAC
GGTGCGGCTTGCGATGGTTTCGGCATCCTCGGCGGAAAACCCCGCGTCGATCAGTTCTTGCCTGTATGCC
TTCCGGTCAAACGTCCGATTCATTCACCCTCCTTGCGGGATTGCCCCGACTCACGCCGGGGCAATGTGCC
CTTATTCCTGATTTGACCCGCCTGGTGCCTTGGTGTCCAGATAATCCACCTTATCGGCAATGAAGTCGGT
CCCGTAGACCGTCTGGCCGTCCTTCTCGTACTTGGTATTCCGAATCTTGCCCTGCACGAATACCAGCGAC
CCCTTGCCCAAATACTTGCCGTGGGCCTCGGCCTGAGAGCCAAAACACTTGATGCGGAAGAAGTCGGTGC
GCTCCTGCTTGTCGCCGGCATCGTTGCGCCACATCTAGGATCTGCCAGGAACCGTAAAAAGGCCGCGTTG
CTGGCGTTTTTCCATAGGCTCCGCCCCCCTGACGAGCATCACAAAAATCGACGCTCAAGTCAGAGGTGGC
GAAACCCGACAGGACTATAAAGATACCAGGCGTTTCCCCCTGGAAGCTCCCTCGTGCGCTCTCCTGTTCC
GACCCTGCCGCTTACCGGATACCTGTCCGCCTTTCTCCCTTCGGGAAGCGTGGCGCTTTCTCATAGCTCA
CGCTGTAGGTATCTCAGTTCGGTGTAGGTCGTTCGCTCCAAGCTGGGCTGTGTGCACGAACCCCCCGTTC
AGCCCGACCGCTGCGCCTTATCCGGTAACTATCGTCTTGAGTCCAACCCGGTAAGACACGACTTATCGCC
ACTGGCAGCAGCCACTGGTAACAGGATTAGCAGAGCGAGGTATGTAGGCGGTGCTACAGAGTTCTTGAAG
TGGTGGCCTAACTACGGCTACACTAGAAGAACAGTATTTGGTATCTGCGCTCTGCTGAAGCCAGTTACCT
TCGGAAAAAGAGTTGGTAGCTCTTGATCCGGCAAACAAACCACCGCTGGTAGCGGTGGTTTTTTTGTTTG
CAAGCAGCAGATTACGCGCAGAAAAAAAGGATCTCAAGAAGATCCTTTGATCTTTTCTACGGGGTCTGAC
GCTCAGTGGAACGAAAACTCACGTTAAGGGATTTTGGTCATGAGATTATCAAAAAGGATCTTCACCTAGA
TCCTTTTAAATTAAAAATGAAGTTTTAAATCAATCTAAAGTATATATGAGTAAACTTGGTCTGACAGTTA
CCAATGCTTAATCAGTGAGGCACCTATCTCAGCGATCTGTCTATTTCGTTCATCCATAGTTGCCTGACTC
CCCGTCGTGTAGATAACTACGATACGGGAGGGCTTACCATCTGGCCCCAGTGCTGCAATGATACCGCGAG
AACCACGCTCACCGGCTCCAGATTTATCAGCAATAAACCAGCCAGCCGGAAGGGCCGAGCGCAGAAGTGG
TCCTGCAACTTTATCCGCCTCCATCCAGTCTATTAATTGTTGCCGGGAAGCTAGAGTAAGTAGTTCGCCA
GTTAATAGTTTGCGCAACGTTGTTGCCATTGCTACAGGCATCGTGGTGTCACGCTCGTCGTTTGGTATGG
CTTCATTCAGCTCCGGTTCCCAACGATCAAGGCGAGTTACATGATCCCCCATGTTGTGCAAAAAAGCGGT
TAGCTCCTTCGGTCCTCCGATCGTTGTCAGAAGTAAGTTGGCCGCAGTGTTATCACTCATGGTTATGGCA
GCACTGCATAATTCTCTTACTGTCATGCCATCCGTAAGATGCTTTTCTGTGACTGGTGAGTACTCAACCA
AGTCATTCTGAGAATAGTGTATGCGGCGACCGAGTTGCTCTTGCCCGGCGTCAATACGGGATAATACCGC
GCCACATAGCAGAACTTTAAAAGTGCTCATCATTGGAAAACGTTCTTCGGGGCGAAAACTCTCAAGGATC
TTACCGCTGTTGAGATCCAGTTCGATGTAACCCACTCGTGCACCCAACTGATCTTCAGCATCTTTTACTT
TCACCAGCGTTTCTGGGTGAGCAAAAACAGGAAGGCAAAATGCCGCAAAAAAGGGAATAAGGGCGACACG
GAAATGTTGAATACTCATACTCTTCCTTTTTCAATATTATTGAAGCATTTATCAAGGTTATTGTCTCATG
AGCGGATACATATTTGAATGTATTTAGAAAAATAAACAAATAGGGGTTCCGCGCACGAATTGGCCAGCGC
TGCCATTTTTGGGGTGAGGCCGTTCGCGGCCGAGGGGCGCAGCCCCTGGGGGGATGGGAGGCCCGCGTTA
GCGGGCCGGGAGGGTTCGAGAAGGGGGGGCACCCCCCTTCGGCGTGCGCGGTCACGCGCACAGGGCGCAG
CCCTGGTTAAAAACAAGGTTTATAAATATTGGTTTAAAAGCAGGTTAAAAGACAGGTTAGCGGTGGCCGA
AAAACGGGCGGAAACCCTTGCAAATGCTGGATTTTCTGCCTGTGGACAGCCCCTCAAATGTCAATAGGTG
CGCCCCTCATCTGTCAGCACTCTGCCCCTCAAGTGTCAAGGATCGCGCCCCTCATCTGTCAGTAGTCGCG
CCCCTCAAGTGTCAATACCGCAGGGCACTTATCCCCAGGCTTGTCCACATCATCTGTGGGAAACTCGCGT
AAAATCAGGCGTTTTCGCCGATTTGCGAGGCTGGCCAGCTCCACGTCGCCGGCCGAAATCGAGCCTGCCC
CTCATCTGTCAACGCCGCGCCGGGTGAGTCGGCCCCTCAAGTGTCAACGTCCGCCCCTCATCTGTCAGTG
AGGGCCAAGTTTTCCGCGAGGTATCCACAACGCCGGCGGCCGCGGTGTCTCGCACACGGCTTCGACGGCG
TTTCTGGCGCGTTTGCAGGGCCATAGACGGCCGCCAGCCCAGCGGCGAGGGCAACCAGCCCGGTGAGCGT
CGCAAAGGAGATCCTGATCTGACTGATGGGCTGCCTGTATCGAGTGGTGATTTTGTGCCGAGCTGCCGGT
CGGGGAGCTGTTGGCTGGCTGGTGGCAGGATATATTGTGGTGTAAACAAATTGACGCTTAGACAACTTAA
TAACACATTGCGGACGTTTTTAATGTACTGGGGTGGATGCAGTGGGCCCCACTCTGCTTGAAGACAAGCA
AGGCGGCAGGGAGAGTTTTAACATTGACTAGCGTGCTGATAATTTGTGAGAAATAATAATTGACAAGTAG
ATACTGACATTTGAGAAGAGCTTCTGAACTGTTATTAGTAACAAAAATGGAAAGCTGATGCACGGAAAAA
GGAAAGAAAAAGCCATACTTTTTTTTAGGTAGGAAAAGAAAAAGCCATACGAGACTGATGTCTCTCAGAT
GGGCCGGGATCTGTCTATCTAGCAGGCAGCAGCCCTACCAACCTCACGGGCCAGCAATTACGAGTCCTTC
TAAAACGTCCCGCCGAGGGCGCGTGGCCGTGCTGTGCAGCAGCACGTCTAACATTAGTCCCACCTCGCCA
GTTTACAGGGAGCAGAACCAGCTTATAAGCGGAGGCGCGGCACCAAGAAGCATGAGACCGCAGCTGGCAC
GACAGGTTTCCCGACTGGAAAGCGGGCAGTGAGCGCAACGCAATTAATGTGAGTTAGCTCACTCATTAGG
CACCCCAGGCTTTACACTTTATGCTTCCGGCTCGTATGTTGTGTGGAATTGTGAGCGGATAACAATTTCA
CACAGGAAACAGCTATGACCATGATTACGCCAAGCTTGCATGCCTGCAGGTCGACTCTAGAGGATCCCCG
GGTACCGAGCTCGAATTCACTGGCCGTCGTTTTACAACGTCGTGACTGGGAAAACCCTGGCGTTACCCAA
CTTAATCGCCTTGCAGCACATCCCCCTTTCGCCAGCTGGCGTAATAGCGAAGAGGCCCGCACCGATCGCC
CTTCCCAACAGTTGCGCAGCCTGAATGGCGAATGGCGCCTGATGCGGTATTTTCTCCTTACGCATCTGTG
CGGTATTTCACACCGCATATGGTGCACTCTCAGTACAATCTGCTCTGATGCCGCATAGTTAAGCCAGCCC
CGACACCCGCCAACACCCGCTGACGCGCCCTGACGGGCTTGTCTGCTCCCGGCATCCGCTTACAGACAAG
CTGTGACGGTCTCAGTTTTAGAGCTAGAAATAGCAAGTTAAAATAAGGCTAGTCCGTTATCAACTTGAAA
AAGTGGCACCGAGTCGGTGCTTTTTTTCTAGACCCAGCTTTCTTGTACAAAGTTGGCATTACGCTTTACA
CTAAAGTCTTCAGTC
